Addgene plasmid #80746: pE-SUMO CRYBA2
Purpose: Expression of human beta A2-crystallin in E. coli
Depositing lab: Larry David. Depositing organization: Oregon Health & Science University. Publication: Measurement of absolute abundance of crystallins in human and αA N101D transgenic mouse lenses using (15)N-labeled crystallin standards. Halverson-Kolkind KA, Caputo N, Lampi KJ, Srivastava O, David LL. Exp Eye Res. 2024 Nov;248:110115. doi: 10.1016/j.exer.2024.110115. Epub 2024 Oct 3. PubMed 39368693.
Backbone
  Vector backbone: pE-SUMO
  Backbone manufacturer: LifeSensors
  Backbone size w/o insert (bp): 5761
  Vector type: Bacterial Expression
Growth in bacteria
  Bacterial resistance: Ampicillin, 100 μg/mL
  Growth temperature: 37°C
  Growth strain: DH5alpha
  Copy number: Unknown
Gene/Insert
  Gene/Insert name: CRYBA2
  Species: H. sapiens (human)
  Insert size (bp): 591
  GenBank ID: BC006285
  Entrez Gene: CRYBA2 (a.k.a. CTRCT42)
  Promoter: T7
  Tag / fusion protein: 6xHIS (N terminal on insert); Smt3 SUMO (N terminal on insert)
  Cloning method: Restriction Enzyme; 5′ cloning site BsaI (destroyed during cloning); 3′ cloning site XbaI (destroyed during cloning)
  Sequencing primers: 5′ T7; 3′ T7 terminator
Resource information
  A portion of this plasmid was derived from a plasmid made by: DNASU plasmid HsCD00003868
Terms and licenses: Academic/Nonprofit Terms; Industry Terms: Not Available to Industry
Depositor comments: Expresses well as a N-terminal SUMO tagged protein with a 6XHis tag on the N-terminus for purification. The SUMO tag can be removed using ulp1 SUMO protease to yeild the N-terminal Met of beta A2-cystallin. Both the SUMO tag and ulp1 SUMO protease can then be removed using an NTA resin. ulp1 SUMO protease can be ordered from LifeSensors or expressed using AddGene plasmid 64697.
How to cite: pE-SUMO CRYBA2 was a gift from Larry David (Addgene plasmid # 80746 ; http://n2t.net/addgene:80746 ; RRID:Addgene_80746)
