[The description below was written by a language model from this plasmid's Addgene catalogue record and pLannotate feature annotations shown in this document.]
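Description:
pE-SUMO CRYBA2 is a bacterial expression plasmid for producing human beta A2-crystallin in E. coli, built on the commercial pE-SUMO backbone (a pET-type vector). The full 6,327 nt sequence carries a ColE1/pBR322-family origin together with the rop gene and bom region, an f1 phage origin, and a β-lactamase gene with its own promoter for ampicillin selection. Two tetracycline-resistance fragments are annotated but appear to be non-functional backbone remnants. The record lists copy number as unknown.

The expression cassette consists of a T7 promoter followed immediately by a lac operator and the T7 gene 10 ribosome binding site, with a plasmid-borne lacI gene supplying repressor. Transcription therefore depends on T7 RNA polymerase in the host and is inducible with IPTG. The open reading frame encodes an N-terminal 6xHis tag (stated in the catalogue fields though not separately annotated upstream of SUMO), the yeast Smt3 SUMO domain, and then the CRYBA2 coding sequence fused directly to the end of SUMO; a T7 terminator follows. The short His-tag and SET1 fragments annotated between the insert and the terminator lie downstream of the crystallin coding region and are probably untranslated vector sequence, since the record describes only N-terminal tags. The insert was placed between BsaI and XbaI sites, both destroyed in cloning.

According to the depositor, the fusion expresses well, is purified through the His tag, and can be cleaved with Ulp1 SUMO protease to release beta A2-crystallin beginning at its native N-terminal methionine. The tag and the protease are then removed on NTA resin. The associated publication used isotopically labelled crystallins as standards for measuring absolute crystallin abundance in lenses.
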