Features (pLannotate 1.2.2; 20 found; start..end, strand, type, name):
     21..39      +  promoter       T7 promoter: promoter for bacteriophage T7 RNA polymerase
     40..64      +  protein_bind   lac operator: The lac repressor binds to the lac operator to inhibit transcription in E. coli. This inhibition can be relieved by adding lactose or isopropyl-β-D-thiogalactopyranoside (IPTG). lac repressor encoded by lacI
     79..101     +  RBS            RBS: efficient ribosome binding site from bacteriophage T7 gene 10 (Olins and Rangwala, 1989)
    144..431     +  CDS            SUMO: cleavable ubiquitin-like protein tag; S. cerevisiae SMT3 (truncated and modified); modified to prevent cleavage by eukaryotic SUMO proteases
    432..1019    +  CDS            CRYBA2: CRBA2_HUMAN - Experimental evidence at protein level: Swiss-Prot protein existence level 1. Crystallins are the dominant structural components of the vertebrate eye lens. From Homo sapiens (Human).
   1075..1092    +  CDS            9xHis (fragment): 9xHis affinity tag
   1102..1151    +  CDS            SET1 (fragment): solubility-enhancement tag derived from T7 phage gene 10B
   1159..1206    +  terminator     T7 terminator: transcription terminator for bacteriophage T7 RNA polymerase
   1243..1698    +  rep_origin     f1 ori (sequence partly withheld): f1 bacteriophage origin of replication; arrow indicates direction of (+) strand synthesis
   1725..1829    +  promoter       AmpR promoter: bla
   1830..2690    +  CDS            AmpR: β-lactamase; bla; confers resistance to ampicillin, carbenicillin, and related antibiotics
   2861..3449    +  rep_origin     ori: high-copy-number ColE1/pMB1/pBR322/pUC origin of replication
   3635..3777    -  misc_feature   bom: basis of mobility region from pBR322
   3879..4070    -  CDS            rop: Rop protein, which maintains plasmids at low copy number; rop
   4087..4467    +  CDS            YPB1_ECOLX: Protein predicted: Swiss-Prot protein existence level 4. From Escherichia coli.
   4539..4830    -  CDS            TcR (fragment): tetracycline efflux protein; tet; confers resistance to tetracycline
   4845..4866    -  protein_bind   CAP binding site: CAP binding activates transcription in the presence of cAMP. E. coli catabolite activator protein
   4879..5961    -  CDS            lacI: lac repressor; lacI; The lac repressor binds to the lac operator to inhibit transcription in E. coli. This inhibition can be relieved by adding lactose or isopropyl-β-D-thiogalactopyranoside (IPTG).
   5962..6039    -  promoter       lacI promoter: lacI
   6047..6326    -  CDS            TcR (fragment): tetracycline efflux protein; tet; confers resistance to tetracycline
>Addgene plasmid #80746 | pE-SUMO CRYBA2 | depositor full sequence | sequence record 153530 | Full plasmid sequence
AGATCTCGATCCCGCGAAATTAATACGACTCACTATAGGGGAATTGTGAGCGGATAACAATTCCCCTCTA
GAAATAATTTTGTTTAACTTTAAGAAGGAGATATACCATGGGTCATCACCATCATCATCACGGGTCCCTG
CAGGACTCAGAAGTCAATCAAGAAGCTAAGCCAGAGGTCAAGCCAGAAGTCAAGCCTGAGACTCACATCA
ATTTAAAGGTGTCCGATGGATCTTCAGAGATCTTCTTCAAGATCAAAAAGACCACTCCTTTAAGAAGGCT
GATGGAAGCGTTCGCTAAAAGACAGGGTAAGGAAATGGACTCCTTAAGATTCTTGTACGACGGTATTAGA
ATTCAAGCTGATCAGGCCCCTGAAGATTTGGACATGGAGGATAACGATATTATTGAGGCTCACCGCGAAC
AGATTGGAGGTAGCAGCGCCCCCGCGCCGGGCCCGGCGCCCGCCAGCCTCACGCTCTGGGACGAGGAGGA
CTTCCAGGGCCGTCGCTGTCGGCTGCTAAGCGACTGTGCGAACGTCTGCGAGCGCGGAGGCCTGCCCAGG
GTGCGCTCGGTCAAGGTGGAAAACGGCGTTTGGGTGGCCTTTGAGTACCCCGACTTCCAGGGACAGCAGT
TCATTCTGGAGAAGGGAGACTATCCTCGCTGGAGCGCCTGGAGTGGCAGCAGCAGCCACAACAGCAACCA
GCTGCTGTCCTTCCGGCCAGTGCTCTGCGCGAACCACAATGACAGCCGTGTGACACTGTTTGAGGGGGAC
AACTTCCAAGGCTGCAAGTTTGACCTCGTTGATGACTACCCATCCCTGCCCTCCATGGGCTGGGCCAGCA
AGGATGTGGGTTCCCTCAAAGTCAGCTCCGGAGCGTGGGTGGCCTACCAGTACCCAGGCTACCGAGGCTA
CCAGTATGTGTTGGAGCGGGACCGGCACAGCGGAGAGTTCTGTACTTACGGTGAGCTCGGCACACAGGCC
CACACTGGGCAGCTGCAGTCCATCCGGAGAGTCCAGCACTAATCTAGAGGATCCGAATTCGAGCTCCGTC
GACAAGCTTGCGGCCGCACTCGAGCACCACCACCACCACCACTGAGATCCGGCTGCTAACAAAGCCCGAA
AGGAAGCTGAGTTGGCTGCTGCCACCGCTGAGCAATAACTAGCATAACCCCTTGGGGCCTCTAAACGGGT
CTTGAGGGGTTTTTTGCTGAAAGGAGGAACTATATCCGGATTGGCGAATGGG
[124 nt withheld, positions 1243-1366]
C
[91 nt withheld, positions 1368-1458]
A
[49 nt withheld, positions 1460-1508]
CCTTTGACGTTGGAGTCCACGTTCTTT
[37 nt withheld, positions 1536-1572]
ACCCTATCTCGGTCTATTCTTTTGATTTATAAGGGATTTTGCCGATTTCGGCCTATTGGTTAAAAAATGA
GCTGATTTAACAAAAATTTAACGCGAATTTTAACAAAATATTAACGTTTACAATTTCAGGTGGCACTTTT
CGGGGAAATGTGCGCGGAACCCCTATTTGTTTATTTTTCTAAATACATTCAAATATGTATCCGCTCATGA
GACAATAACCCTGATAAATGCTTCAATAATATTGAAAAAGGAAGAGTATGAGTATTCAACATTTCCGTGT
CGCCCTTATTCCCTTTTTTGCGGCATTTTGCCTTCCTGTTTTTGCTCACCCAGAAACGCTGGTGAAAGTA
AAAGATGCTGAAGATCAGTTGGGTGCACGAGTGGGTTACATCGAACTGGATCTCAACAGCGGTAAGATCC
TTGAGAGTTTTCGCCCCGAAGAACGTTTTCCAATGATGAGCACTTTTAAAGTTCTGCTATGTGGCGCGGT
ATTATCCCGTATTGACGCCGGGCAAGAGCAACTCGGTCGCCGCATACACTATTCTCAGAATGACTTGGTT
GAGTACTCACCAGTCACAGAAAAGCATCTTACGGATGGCATGACAGTAAGAGAATTATGCAGTGCTGCCA
TAACCATGAGTGATAACACTGCGGCCAACTTACTTCTGACAACGATCGGAGGACCGAAGGAGCTAACCGC
TTTTTTGCACAACATGGGGGATCATGTAACTCGCCTTGATCGTTGGGAACCGGAGCTGAATGAAGCCATA
CCAAACGACGAGCGTGACACCACGATGCCTGCAGCAATGGCAACAACGTTGCGCAAACTATTAACTGGCG
AACTACTTACTCTAGCTTCCCGGCAACAATTAATAGACTGGATGGAGGCGGATAAAGTTGCAGGACCACT
TCTGCGCTCGGCCCTTCCGGCTGGCTGGTTTATTGCTGATAAATCTGGAGCCGGTGAGCGTGGTTCTCGC
GGTATCATTGCAGCACTGGGGCCAGATGGTAAGCCCTCCCGTATCGTAGTTATCTACACGACGGGGAGTC
AGGCAACTATGGATGAACGAAATAGACAGATCGCTGAGATAGGTGCCTCACTGATTAAGCATTGGTAACT
GTCAGACCAAGTTTACTCATATATACTTTAGATTGATTTAAAACTTCATTTTTAATTTAAAAGGATCTAG
GTGAAGATCCTTTTTGATAATCTCATGACCAAAATCCCTTAACGTGAGTTTTCGTTCCACTGAGCGTCAG
ACCCCGTAGAAAAGATCAAAGGATCTTCTTGAGATCCTTTTTTTCTGCGCGTAATCTGCTGCTTGCAAAC
AAAAAAACCACCGCTACCAGCGGTGGTTTGTTTGCCGGATCAAGAGCTACCAACTCTTTTTCCGAAGGTA
ACTGGCTTCAGCAGAGCGCAGATACCAAATACTGTCCTTCTAGTGTAGCCGTAGTTAGGCCACCACTTCA
AGAACTCTGTAGCACCGCCTACATACCTCGCTCTGCTAATCCTGTTACCAGTGGCTGCTGCCAGTGGCGA
TAAGTCGTGTCTTACCGGGTTGGACTCAAGACGATAGTTACCGGATAAGGCGCAGCGGTCGGGCTGAACG
GGGGGTTCGTGCACACAGCCCAGCTTGGAGCGAACGACCTACACCGAACTGAGATACCTACAGCGTGAGC
TATGAGAAAGCGCCACGCTTCCCGAAGGGAGAAAGGCGGACAGGTATCCGGTAAGCGGCAGGGTCGGAAC
AGGAGAGCGCACGAGGGAGCTTCCAGGGGGAAACGCCTGGTATCTTTATAGTCCTGTCGGGTTTCGCCAC
CTCTGACTTGAGCGTCGATTTTTGTGATGCTCGTCAGGGGGGCGGAGCCTATGGAAAAACGCCAGCAACG
CGGCCTTTTTACGGTTCCTGGCCTTTTGCTGGCCTTTTGCTCACATGTTCTTTCCTGCGTTATCCCCTGA
TTCTGTGGATAACCGTATTACCGCCTTTGAGTGAGCTGATACCGCTCGCCGCAGCCGAACGACCGAGCGC
AGCGAGTCAGTGAGCGAGGAAGCGGAAGAGCGCCTGATGCGGTATTTTCTCCTTACGCATCTGTGCGGTA
TTTCACACCGCATATATGGTGCACTCTCAGTACAATCTGCTCTGATGCCGCATAGTTAAGCCAGTATACA
CTCCGCTATCGCTACGTGACTGGGTCATGGCTGCGCCCCGACACCCGCCAACACCCGCTGACGCGCCCTG
ACGGGCTTGTCTGCTCCCGGCATCCGCTTACAGACAAGCTGTGACCGTCTCCGGGAGCTGCATGTGTCAG
AGGTTTTCACCGTCATCACCGAAACGCGCGAGGCAGCTGCGGTAAAGCTCATCAGCGTGGTCGTGAAGCG
ATTCACAGATGTCTGCCTGTTCATCCGCGTCCAGCTCGTTGAGTTTCTCCAGAAGCGTTAATGTCTGGCT
TCTGATAAAGCGGGCCATGTTAAGGGCGGTTTTTTCCTGTTTGGTCACTGATGCCTCCGTGTAAGGGGGA
TTTCTGTTCATGGGGGTAATGATACCGATGAAACGAGAGAGGATGCTCACGATACGGGTTACTGATGATG
AACATGCCCGGTTACTGGAACGTTGTGAGGGTAAACAACTGGCGGTATGGATGCGGCGGGACCAGAGAAA
AATCACTCAGGGTCAATGCCAGCGCTTCGTTAATACAGATGTAGGTGTTCCACAGGGTAGCCAGCAGCAT
CCTGCGATGCAGATCCGGAACATAATGGTGCAGGGCGCTGACTTCCGCGTTTCCAGACTTTACGAAACAC
GGAAACCGAAGACCATTCATGTTGTTGCTCAGGTCGCAGACGTTTTGCAGCAGCAGTCGCTTCACGTTCG
CTCGCGTATCGGTGATTCATTCTGCTAACCAGTAAGGCAACCCCGCCAGCCTAGCCGGGTCCTCAACGAC
AGGAGCACGATCATGCGCACCCGTGGGGCCGCCATGCCGGCGATAATGGCCTGCTTCTCGCCGAAACGTT
TGGTGGCGGGACCAGTGACGAAGGCTTGAGCGAGGGCGTGCAAGATTCCGAATACCGCAAGCGACAGGCC
GATCATCGTCGCGCTCCAGCGAAAGCGGTCCTCGCCGAAAATGACCCAGAGCGCTGCCGGCACCTGTCCT
ACGAGTTGCATGATAAAGAAGACAGTCATAAGTGCGGCGACGATAGTCATGCCCCGCGCCCACCGGAAGG
AGCTGACTGGGTTGAAGGCTCTCAAGGGCATCGGTCGAGATCCCGGTGCCTAATGAGTGAGCTAACTTAC
ATTAATTGCGTTGCGCTCACTGCCCGCTTTCCAGTCGGGAAACCTGTCGTGCCAGCTGCATTAATGAATC
GGCCAACGCGCGGGGAGAGGCGGTTTGCGTATTGGGCGCCAGGGTGGTTTTTCTTTTCACCAGTGAGACG
GGCAACAGCTGATTGCCCTTCACCGCCTGGCCCTGAGAGAGTTGCAGCAAGCGGTCCACGCTGGTTTGCC
CCAGCAGGCGAAAATCCTGTTTGATGGTGGTTAACGGCGGGATATAACATGAGCTGTCTTCGGTATCGTC
GTATCCCACTACCGAGATATCCGCACCAACGCGCAGCCCGGACTCGGTAATGGCGCGCATTGCGCCCAGC
GCCATCTGATCGTTGGCAACCAGCATCGCAGTGGGAACGATGCCCTCATTCAGCATTTGCATGGTTTGTT
GAAAACCGGACATGGCACTCCAGTCGCCTTCCCGTTCCGCTATCGGCTGAATTTGATTGCGAGTGAGATA
TTTATGCCAGCCAGCCAGACGCAGACGCGCCGAGACAGAACTTAATGGGCCCGCTAACAGCGCGATTTGC
TGGTGACCCAATGCGACCAGATGCTCCACGCCCAGTCGCGTACCGTCTTCATGGGAGAAAATAATACTGT
TGATGGGTGTCTGGTCAGAGACATCAAGAAATAACGCCGGAACATTAGTGCAGGCAGCTTCCACAGCAAT
GGCATCCTGGTCATCCAGCGGATAGTTAATGATCAGCCCACTGACGCGTTGCGCGAGAAGATTGTGCACC
GCCGCTTTACAGGCTTCGACGCCGCTTCGTTCTACCATCGACACCACCACGCTGGCACCCAGTTGATCGG
CGCGAGATTTAATCGCCGCGACAATTTGCGACGGCGCGTGCAGGGCCAGACTGGAGGTGGCAACGCCAAT
CAGCAACGACTGTTTGCCCGCCAGTTGTTGTGCCACGCGGTTGGGAATGTAATTCAGCTCCGCCATCGCC
GCTTCCACTTTTTCCCGCGTTTTCGCAGAAACGTGGCTGGCCTGGTTCACCACGCGGGAAACGGTCTGAT
AAGAGACACCGGCATACTCTGCGACATCGTATAACGTTACTGGTTTCACATTCACCACCCTGAATTGACT
CTCTTCCGGGCGCTATCATGCCATACCGCGAAAGGTTTTGCGCCATTCGATGGTGTCCGGGATCTCGACG
CTCTCCCTTATGCGACTCCTGCATTAGGAAGCAGCCCAGTAGTAGGTTGAGGCCGTTGAGCACCGCCGCC
GCAAGGAATGGTGCATGCAAGGAGATGGCGCCCAACAGTCCCCCGGCCACGGGGCCTGCCACCATACCCA
CGCCGAAACAAGCGCTCATGAGCCCGAAGTGGCGAGCCCGATCTTCCCCATCGGTGATGTCGGCGATATA
GGCGCCAGCAACCGCACCTGTGGCGCCGGTGATGCCGGCCACGATGCGTCCGGCGTAGAGGATCG
