>Addgene plasmid #80746 | pE-SUMO CRYBA2 | addgene partial sequence | sequence record 153528 | T7 5'-TAATACGACTCACTATAGGG-3'
AAATAATTTTGTTTAACTTTAAGAAGGAGATATACCATGGGTCATCACCATCATCATCACGGGTCCCTGC
AGGACTCAGAAGTCAATCAAGAAGCTAAGCCAGAGGTCAAGCCAGAAGTCAAGCCTGAGACTCACATCAA
TTTAAAGGTGTCCGATGGATCTTCAGAGATCTTCTTCAAGATCAAAAAGACCACTCCTTTAAGAAGGCTG
ATGGAAGCGTTCGCTAAAAGACAGGGTAAGGAAATGGACTCCTTAAGATTCTTGTACGACGGTATTAGAA
TTCAAGCTGATCAGGCCCCTGAAGATTTGGACATGGAGGATAACGATATTATTGAGGCTCACCGCGAACA
GATTGGAGGTAGCAGCGCCCCCGCGCCGGGCCCGGCGCCCGCCAGCCTCACGCTCTGGGACGAGGAGGAC
TTCCAGGGCCGTCGCTGTCGGCTGCTAAGCGACTGTGCGAACGTCTGCGAGCGCGGAGGCCTGCCCAGGG
TGCGCTCGGTCAAGGTGGAAAACGGCGTTTGGGTGGCCTTTGAGTACCCCGACTTCCAGGGACAGCAGTT
CATTCTGGAGAAGGGAGACTATCCTCGCTGGAGCGCCTGGAGTGGCAGCAGCAGCCACAACAGCAACCAG
CTGCTGTCCTTCCGGCCAGTGCTCTGCGCGAACCACAATGACAGCCGTGTGACACTGTTTGAGGGGGACA
ACTTCCAAGGCTGCAAGTTTGACCTCGTTGATGACTACCCATCCCTGCCCTCCATGGGCTGGGCCAGCAA
GGATGTGGGTTCCCTCAAAGTCAGCTCCGGAGCGTGGGTGGCCTACCAGTACCCAGGCTACCGAGGCTAC
CAGTATGTGTTGGAGCGGGACCGGCACAGCGGAGAGTTCTGTACTTACGGTGAG
