>Addgene plasmid #80746 | pE-SUMO CRYBA2 | addgene partial sequence | sequence record 153529 | T7term 5'-GCTAGTTATTGCTCAGCGG-3'
CTTCCTTTCGGGCTTTGTTAGCAGCCGGATCTCAGTGGTGGTGGTGGTGGTGCTCGAGTGCGGCCGCAAG
CTTGTCGACGGAGCTCGAATTCGGATCCTCTAGATTAGTGCTGGACTCTCCGGATGGACTGCAGCTGCCC
AGTGTGGGCCTGTGTGCCGAGCTCACCGTAAGTACAGAACTCTCCGCTGTGCCGGTCCCGCTCCAACACA
TACTGGTAGCCTCGGTAGCCTGGGTACTGGTAGGCCACCCACGCTCCGGAGCTGACTTTGAGGGAACCCA
CATCCTTGCTGGCCCAGCCCATGGAGGGCAGGGATGGGTAGTCATCAACGAGGTCAAACTTGCAGCCTTG
GAAGTTGTCCCCCTCAAACAGTGTCACACGGCTGTCATTGTGGTTCGCGCAGAGCACTGGCCGGAAGGAC
AGCAGCTGGTTGCTGTTGTGGCTGCTGCTGCCACTCCAGGCGCTCCAGCGAGGATAGTCTCCCTTCTCCA
GAATGAACTGCTGTCCCTGGAAGTCGGGGTACTCAAAGGCCACCCAAACGCCGTTTTCCACCTTGACCGA
GCGCACCCTGGGCAGGCCTCCGCGCTCGCAGACGTTCGCACAGTCGCTTAGCAGCCGACAGCGACGGCCC
TGGAAGTCCTCCTCGTCCCAGAGCGTGAGGCTGGCGGGCGCCGGGCCCGGCGCGGGGGCGCTGCTACCTC
CAATCTGTTCGCGGTGAGCCTCAATAATATCGTTATCCTCCATGTCCAAATCTTCAGGGGCCTGATCAGC
TTGAATTCTAATACCGTCGTACAAGAATCTTAAGGAGTCCATTTCCTTACCCTGTCTTTTAGCGAACGCT
TCCATCAGCCTTCTTAAAGGAGTGGTCTTTTTGATCTTGAAGAAGATCTCTGAAGATCCATCGGACACCT
TTAAATTGATGTGAGTCTCAGGCTTGACTTCTGGCTTGACCTCTGGCTTAGCTTCTTGATTGACTTCTGA
GTCCTGCAGGGACCCGTGATGA
